Addgene plasmid #161577: pAAV hSyn FLEx-FRT Kir2.1-2A-GFP
Purpose: Expression of Kir2.1-2A-GFP in a Flp-dependent fashion
Depositing lab: Kevin Beier & Robert Malenka. Depositing organization: Stanford University. Publication: Rabies screen reveals GPe control of cocaine-triggered plasticity. Beier KT, Kim CK, Hoerbelt P, Hung LW, Heifets BD, DeLoach KE, Mosca TJ, Neuner S, Deisseroth K, Luo L, Malenka RC. Nature. 2017 Sep 21;549(7672):345-350. doi: 10.1038/nature23888. Epub 2017 Sep 13. PubMed 28902833.
Backbone
  Vector backbone: pAAV
  Vector type: AAV
Growth in bacteria
  Bacterial resistance: Ampicillin, 100 μg/mL
  Growth temperature: 37°C
  Growth strain: NEB Stable
  Copy number: High Copy
Gene/Insert
  Gene/Insert name: Kir2.1-2A-GFP
  Species: M. musculus (mouse)
  Mutation: NA
  Entrez Gene: Kcnj2 (a.k.a. IRK1, Kcnf1, Kir2.1)
  Cloning method: Restriction Enzyme; 5′ cloning site Unknown (unknown if destroyed); 3′ cloning site Unknown (unknown if destroyed)
Terms and licenses: Academic/Nonprofit Terms; Industry Terms: Not Available to Industry
How to cite: pAAV hSyn FLEx-FRT Kir2.1-2A-GFP was a gift from Kevin Beier & Robert Malenka (Addgene plasmid # 161577 ; http://n2t.net/addgene:161577 ; RRID:Addgene_161577)
