[The description below was written by a language model from this plasmid's Addgene catalogue record and pLannotate feature annotations shown in this document.]
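Description:
pAAV hSyn FLEx-FRT Kir2.1-2A-GFP is an adeno-associated virus transfer plasmid for Flp recombinase-dependent expression of the mouse inward-rectifier potassium channel Kir2.1 (Kcnj2) together with GFP in neurons. It is propagated in bacteria through a high-copy ColE1/pUC-type origin with ampicillin selection (AmpR under its bla promoter). The backbone also carries an f1 phage origin and small remnants of pBR322 rop and bom sequences. AAV2 inverted terminal repeats flank the expression cassette and allow it to be packaged into recombinant AAV. One ITR is annotated in full, while the other is detected only as two short fragments in the sequenced record. This may reflect the difficulty of sequencing or annotating these structured repeats, or a partial deletion.

The cassette is driven by the human synapsin I promoter, which restricts expression to neurons, and ends with a WPRE to enhance transcript stability and expression, followed by the human growth hormone polyadenylation signal. In the feature table the promoter, WPRE and poly(A) signal lie on one strand, while the Kcnj2 and EGFP coding sequences lie on the opposite strand. The payload is therefore inverted relative to the promoter and silent until recombined. Oppositely oriented FRT sites bracket the coding region, so Flp flips it into the sense orientation. Only one canonical FRT is annotated on each side, and any variant FRT sites of a typical double-inverted design are not identified. A gap between the two coding sequences is consistent with the 2A self-cleaving peptide named in the title, which would yield separate channel and fluorescent reporter proteins. Kir2.1 overexpression is commonly used to hyperpolarise neurons and reduce their excitability, so the construct suits silencing of Flp-defined neuronal populations, with GFP marking the expressing cells.
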