Features (pLannotate 1.2.2; 18 found; start..end, strand, type, name):
      1..48      +  protein_bind   FRT: FLP-mediated recombination occurs in the 8-bp core sequence TCTAGAAA (Turan and Bode, 2011). FLP recombinase from the Saccharomyces cerevisiae 2μ plasmid
     90..1373    +  CDS            Kcnj2: KCNJ2_MOUSE - Also known as Irk1. Experimental evidence at protein level: Swiss-Prot protein existence level 1. Probably participates in establishing action potential waveform and excitability of neuronal and muscle tissues. Inward rectifier potassium channels are characterized by a greater tendency to allow potassium to flow into the cell rather than out of it. Their voltage dependence is regulated by the concentration of extracellular potassium; as external potassium is raised, the voltage range of the channel opening shifts to more positive voltages. The inward rectification is mainly due t
   1452..2171    +  CDS            EGFP: the original enhanced GFP (Yang et al., 1996) mammalian codon-optimized
   2287..2334    -  protein_bind   FRT: FLP-mediated recombination occurs in the 8-bp core sequence TCTAGAAA (Turan and Bode, 2011). FLP recombinase from the Saccharomyces cerevisiae 2μ plasmid
   2412..2859    -  promoter       hSyn promoter: human synapsin I promoter; confers neuron-specific expression (Kügler et al., 2003)
   2939..2966    -  repeat_region  AAV2 ITR (fragment): inverted terminal repeat of adeno-associated virus serotype 2 inverted
   2995..3022    -  repeat_region  AAV2 ITR (fragment): inverted terminal repeat of adeno-associated virus serotype 2 inverted
   3095..3683    -  rep_origin     ori: high-copy-number ColE1/pMB1/pBR322/pUC origin of replication
   3854..4714    -  CDS            AmpR: β-lactamase; bla; confers resistance to ampicillin, carbenicillin, and related antibiotics
   4715..4819    -  promoter       AmpR promoter: bla
   4914..4949    +  CDS            rop (fragment): Rop protein, which maintains plasmids at low copy number; rop
   5051..5100    +  misc_feature   bom (fragment): basis of mobility region from pBR322
   5101..5556    -  rep_origin     f1 ori (sequence partly withheld): f1 bacteriophage origin of replication; arrow indicates direction of (+) strand synthesis
   5575..5626    +  misc_feature   bom (fragment): basis of mobility region from pBR322
   5631..5771    -  repeat_region  AAV2 ITR: inverted terminal repeat of adeno-associated virus serotype 2 inverted
   5811..6287    -  polyA_signal   hGH poly(A) signal: human growth hormone polyadenylation signal
   6319..6907    -  misc_feature   WPRE: woodchuck hepatitis virus posttranscriptional regulatory element
   6907..6931    -  misc_feature   MCS (fragment): pBluescript multiple cloning site
>Addgene plasmid #161577 | pAAV hSyn FLEx-FRT Kir2.1-2A-GFP | addgene full sequence | sequence record 317853 | Addgene NGS Result
GAAGTTCCTATTCCGAAGTTCCTATTCTCTAGAAAGTATAGGAACTTCGGCGCGCCACCATGGAGCAGAA
GCTGATCAGCGAGGAGGACCTGGGCAGTGTGAGAACCAACCGGTACAGCATTGTCTCTTCGGAGGAAGAT
GGCATGAAGCTGGCCACTATGGCAGTTGCCAATGGCTTTGGGAATGGCAAGAGTAAAGTCCATACCCGAC
AACAGTGCAGGAGCCGCTTTGTGAAGAAAGATGGTCATTGCAATGTTCAGTTTATCAACGTGGGTGAGAA
GGGACAGAGGTACCTGGCAGACATCTTTACTACCTGTGTCGACATCCGCTGGAGGTGGATGCTGGTTATC
TTCTGTCTTGCCTTCGTGCTCTCCTGGCTGTTCTTTGGCTGTGTGTTTTGGTTGATAGCCCTGCTCCATG
GGGATCTAGATACTTCTAAAGTGAGCAAAGCATGCGTGTCGGAGGTTAACAGCTTCACGGCTGCCTTCCT
CTTCTCCATCGAGACCCAGACAACCATTGGCTATGGTTTCAGGTGTGTGACAGACGAATGCCCAATTGCT
GTCTTCATGGTGGTATTCCAGTCAATTGTAGGCTGCATCATTGACGCCTTCATCATTGGTGCAGTCATGG
CGAAGATGGCAAAGCCAAAGAAGAGAAATGAGACTCTTGTCTTCAGTCACAATGCTGTGATTGCCATGAG
GGATGGCAAACTCTGCTTGATGTGGAGAGTGGGTAACCTTCGAAAGAGCCACCTTGTGGGAGCTCATGTC
CGGGCACAGCTTCTCAAATCTAGGATCACTTCAGAAGGGGAGTTTATCCCTTTGGACCAGATAGACATCA
ATGTTGGTTTTGATAGTGGAATTGACCGCATATTTCTAGTGTCCCCCATCACTATCGTTCACGAAATAGA
TGAAGACAGCCCTTTATATGACTTGAGTAAGCAGGACATTGACAATGCAGACTTTGAAATTGTTGTCATA
CTGGAAGGCATGGTGGAGGCGACTGCCATGACAACTCAATGCCGGAGTTCGTATCTGGCCAATGAAATTC
TCTGGGGTCACCGCTATGAGCCAGTGCTCTTTGAAGAGAAACACTACTATAAAGTAGACTATTCAAGATT
CCATAAGACTTATGAAGTACCTAACACCCCCCTTTGTAGTGCCAGAGACTTAGCAGAGAAGAAATACATC
CTTTCAAATGCAAATTCATTTTGCTATGAAAATGAAGTTGCCCTAACAAGCAAAGAGGAAGAGGAGGATA
GTGAGAACGGAGTCCCAGAGAGCACAAGCACAGACTCACCTCCTGGCATAGATCTCCACAACCAGGCAAG
CGTACCTCTAGAGCCCAGGCCCTTAAGGCGAGAATCGGAGATAGGCAGTGGAGAGGGCAGAGGAAGTCTG
CTAACATGCGGTGACGTCGAGGAGAATCCTGGCCCAGCGGATCCCGCCACCATGGTGAGCAAGGGCGAGG
AGCTGTTCACCGGGGTGGTGCCCATCCTGGTCGAGCTGGACGGCGACGTAAACGGCCACAAGTTCAGCGT
GTCCGGCGAGGGCGAGGGCGATGCCACCTACGGCAAGCTGACCCTGAAGTTCATCTGCACCACCGGCAAG
CTGCCCGTGCCCTGGCCCACCCTCGTGACCACCCTGACCTACGGCGTGCAGTGCTTCAGCCGCTACCCCG
ACCACATGAAGCAGCACGACTTCTTCAAGTCCGCCATGCCCGAAGGCTACGTCCAGGAGCGCACCATCTT
CTTCAAGGACGACGGCAACTACAAGACCCGCGCCGAGGTGAAGTTCGAGGGCGACACCCTGGTGAACCGC
ATCGAGCTGAAGGGCATCGACTTCAAGGAGGACGGCAACATCCTGGGGCACAAGCTGGAGTACAACTACA
ACAGCCACAACGTCTATATCATGGCCGACAAGCAGAAGAACGGCATCAAGGCGAACTTCAAGATCCGCCA
CAACATCGAGGACGGCGGCGTGCAGCTCGCCGACCACTACCAGCAGAACACCCCCATCGGCGACGGCCCC
GTGCTGCTGCCCGACAACCACTACCTGAGCACCCAGTCCGCCCTGAGCAAAGACCCCAACGAGAAGCGCG
ATCACATGGTCCTGCTGGAGTTCGTGACCGCCGCCGGGATCACTCTCGGCATGGACGAGCTTTACAAGTA
ACTCGACGAAGTTCCTATACCTTTTGAAGAATAGGAACTTCGGAATAGGAACTTCTGTCGATGGTGATGC
TTGGCAATTCGGGTCGATGGTGAAGCATTGGTCTTCCTATTTTGATGAAGTTCCTATACTTTCTAGAGAA
TAGGAACTTCGGAATAGGAACTTCGGTACCCCCGGGCCCGCGGTATCAAATCAATTCTTTGCCAAAATGA
TGAGACAGCACAGGATCCGGTACCTTCTCGACTGCGCTCTCAGGCACGACACGACTCCTCCGCTGCCCAC
CGCAGACTGAGGCAGCGCTGAGTCGCCGGCGCCGCAGCGCAGATGGTCGCGCCCGTGCCCCCCTATCTCG
CGCCTCGCGTGGTGCGGTCCGGCTGGGCCGGCGGCGGCGCGGACGCGACCAAGGTGGCCGGGAAGGGGAG
TTTGCGGGGGACCGGCGAGTGACGTCAGCGCGCCTTCAGTGCTGAGGCGGCGGTGGCGCGCGCCGCCAGG
CGGGGGCGAAGGCACTGTCCGCGGTGCTGAAGCTGGCAGTGCGCACGCGCCTCGCCGCATCCTGTTTCCC
CTCCCCCTCTCTGATAGGGGATGCGCAATTTGGGGAATGGGGGTTGGGTGCTTGTCCAGTGGGTCGGGGT
CGGTCGTCAGGTAGGCACCCCCACCCCGCCTCATCCTGGTCCTAAAACCCACTTGCACTCATACGCAGGG
CCCTCTGCAGTCTAGACACACGCGTGCGGCCGCAGGAACCCCTAGTGATGGAGTTGGCCACTCCCTCTCT
GCGCGCTCGCTCGCTCACTGAGGCCGGGCGACCAAAGGTCGCCCGACGCCCGGGCGGCCTCAGTGAGCGA
GCGAGCGCGCAGCTGCCTGCAGGACATGTGAGCAAAAGGCCAGCAAAAGGCCAGGAACCGTAAAAAGGCC
GCGTTGCTGGCGTTTTTCCATAGGCTCCGCCCCCCTGACGAGCATCACAAAAATCGACGCTCAAGTCAGA
GGTGGCGAAACCCGACAGGACTATAAAGATACCAGGCGTTTCCCCCTGGAAGCTCCCTCGTGCGCTCTCC
TGTTCCGACCCTGCCGCTTACCGGATACCTGTCCGCCTTTCTCCCTTCGGGAAGCGTGGCGCTTTCTCAT
AGCTCACGCTGTAGGTATCTCAGTTCGGTGTAGGTCGTTCGCTCCAAGCTGGGCTGTGTGCACGAACCCC
CCGTTCAGCCCGACCGCTGCGCCTTATCCGGTAACTATCGTCTTGAGTCCAACCCGGTAAGACACGACTT
ATCGCCACTGGCAGCAGCCACTGGTAACAGGATTAGCAGAGCGAGGTATGTAGGCGGTGCTACAGAGTTC
TTGAAGTGGTGGCCTAACTACGGCTACACTAGAAGAACAGTATTTGGTATCTGCGCTCTGCTGAAGCCAG
TTACCTTCGGAAAAAGAGTTGGTAGCTCTTGATCCGGCAAACAAACCACCGCTGGTAGCGGTGGTTTTTT
TGTTTGCAAGCAGCAGATTACGCGCAGAAAAAAAGGATCTCAAGAAGATCCTTTGATCTTTTCTACGGGG
TCTGACGCTCAGTGGAACGAAAACTCACGTTAAGGGATTTTGGTCATGAGATTATCAAAAAGGATCTTCA
CCTAGATCCTTTTAAATTAAAAATGAAGTTTTAAATCAATCTAAAGTATATATGAGTAAACTTGGTCTGA
CAGTTACCAATGCTTAATCAGTGAGGCACCTATCTCAGCGATCTGTCTATTTCGTTCATCCATAGTTGCC
TGACTCCCCGTCGTGTAGATAACTACGATACGGGAGGGCTTACCATCTGGCCCCAGTGCTGCAATGATAC
CGCGAGACCCACGCTCACCGGCTCCAGATTTATCAGCAATAAACCAGCCAGCCGGAAGGGCCGAGCGCAG
AAGTGGTCCTGCAACTTTATCCGCCTCCATCCAGTCTATTAATTGTTGCCGGGAAGCTAGAGTAAGTAGT
TCGCCAGTTAATAGTTTGCGCAACGTTGTTGCCATTGCTACAGGCATCGTGGTGTCACGCTCGTCGTTTG
GTATGGCTTCATTCAGCTCCGGTTCCCAACGATCAAGGCGAGTTACATGATCCCCCATGTTGTGCAAAAA
AGCGGTTAGCTCCTTCGGTCCTCCGATCGTTGTCAGAAGTAAGTTGGCCGCAGTGTTATCACTCATGGTT
ATGGCAGCACTGCATAATTCTCTTACTGTCATGCCATCCGTAAGATGCTTTTCTGTGACTGGTGAGTACT
CAACCAAGTCATTCTGAGAATAGTGTATGCGGCGACCGAGTTGCTCTTGCCCGGCGTCAATACGGGATAA
TACCGCGCCACATAGCAGAACTTTAAAAGTGCTCATCATTGGAAAACGTTCTTCGGGGCGAAAACTCTCA
AGGATCTTACCGCTGTTGAGATCCAGTTCGATGTAACCCACTCGTGCACCCAACTGATCTTCAGCATCTT
TTACTTTCACCAGCGTTTCTGGGTGAGCAAAAACAGGAAGGCAAAATGCCGCAAAAAAGGGAATAAGGGC
GACACGGAAATGTTGAATACTCATACTCTTCCTTTTTCAATATTATTGAAGCATTTATCAGGGTTATTGT
CTCATGAGCGGATACATATTTGAATGTATTTAGAAAAATAAACAAATAGGGGTTCCGCGCACATTTCCCC
GAAAAGTGCCACCTGACGTCTAAGAAACCATTATTATCATGACATTAACCTATAAAAATAGGCGTATCAC
GAGGCCCTTTCGTCTCGCGCGTTTCGGTGATGACGGTGAAAACCTCTGACACATGCAGCTCCCGGAGACG
GTCACAGCTTGTCTGTAAGCGGATGCCGGGAGCAGACAAGCCCGTCAGGGCGCGTCAGCGGGTGTTGGCG
GGTGTCGGGGCTGGCTTAACTATGCGGCATCAGAGCAGATTGTACTGAGAGTGCACCATAAAATTGTAAA
CGTTAATATTTTGTTAAAATTCGCGTTAAATTTTTGTTAAATCAGCTCATTTTTTAACCAATAGACCGAA
ATCGGCAAAATCCCTTATAAATCAAAAGAATAGCCCGAGATAGAGT
[37 nt withheld, positions 5227-5263]
AAAGAACGTGGACTCCAACGTCAAAGG
[141 nt withheld, positions 5291-5431]
G
[46 nt withheld, positions 5433-5478]
A
[95 nt withheld, positions 5480-5574]
TATGCGGTGTGAAATACCGCACAGATGCGTAAGGAGAAAATACCGCATCAGGCGCCCCTGCAGGCAGCTG
CGCGCTCGCTCGCTCACTGAGGCCGCCCGGGCAAAGCCCGGGCGTCGGGCGACCTTTGGTCGCCCGGCCT
CAGTGAGCGAGCGAGCGCGCAGAGAGGGAGTGGCCAACTCCATCACTAGGGGTTCCTGCGGCCGCTCGGT
CCGCACGTGGTTACCTACAAAATCAGAAGGACAGGGAAGGGAGCAGTGGTTCACGCCTGTAATCCCAGCA
ATTTGGGAGGCCAAGGTGGGTAGATCACCTGAGATTAGGAGTTGGAGACCAGCCTGGCCAATATGGTGAA
ACCCCGTCTCTACCAAAAAAACAAAAATTAGCTGAGCCTGGTCATGCATGCCTGGAATCCCAACAACTCG
GGAGGCTGAGGCAGGAGAATCGCTTGAACCCAGGAGGCGGAGATTGCAGTGAGCCAAGATTGTGCCACTG
CACTCCAGCTTGGTTCCCAATAGACCCCGCAGGCCCTACAGGTTGTCTTCCCAACTTGCCCCTTGCTCCA
TACCACCCCCCTCCACCCCATAATATTATAGAAGGACACCTAGTCAGACAAAATGATGCAACTTAATTTT
ATTAGGACAAGGCTGGTGGGCACTGGAGTGGCAACTTCCAGGGCCAGGAGAGGCACTGGGGAGGGGTCAC
AGGGATGCCACCCGTAGATCTCTCGAGCAGCGCTCGGTATCGATGCGGGGAGGCGGCCCAAAGGGAGATC
CGACTCGTCTGAGGGCGAAGGCGAAGACGCGGAAGAGGCCGCAGAGCCGGCAGCAGGCCGCGGGAAGGAA
GGTCCGCTGGATTGAGGGCCGAAGGGACGTAGCAGAAGGACGTCCCGCGCAGAATCCAGGTGGCAACATA
GGCGAGCAGCCAAGGAAAGGACGATGATTTCCCCGACAACACCACGGAATTGTCAGTGCCCAACAGCCGA
GCCCCTGTCCAGCAGCGGGCAAGGCAGGCGGCGATGAGTTCCGCCGTGGCAATAGGGAGGGGGAAAGCGA
AAGTCCCGGAAAGGAGCTGACAGGTGGTGGCAATGCCCCAACCAGTGGGGGTTGCGTCAGCAAACACAGT
GCACACCACGCCACGTTGCCTGACAACGGGCCACAACTCCTCATAAAGAGACAGCAACCAGGATTTATAC
AAGGAGGAGAAAATGAAAGCCATACGGGAAGCAATAGCATGATACAAAGGCATTAAAGCAGCGTATCCAC
ATAGCGTAAAAGGAGCAACATAGTTAAGAATACCAGTCAATCTTTCACAAATTTTGTAATCCAGAGGTTG
ATTATCGATAAGCTTGATATCGAATTCATCGATCGGCCGCATATAAGCTTGAAGTTCCTATTCCGAAGTT
CCTATTCTTCAAAAGGTATAGGAACTTCGGGTCGATGGTGAGATCTGGACTAGAGGGTCGATGGTGATGC
TTGGATCAAAATAGGAAGAATCCCAATG
